>Addgene plasmid #80346 | pcDNA3-TDsmURFP-IRES-HO-1 | depositor full sequence | sequence record 151193 | pcDNA3-TDsmURFP-IRES-HO-1 sequence 7715 bps
GACGGATCGGGAGATCTCCCGATCCCCTATGGTGCACTCTCAGTACAATCTGCTCTGATGCCGCATAGTT
AAGCCAGTATCTGCTCCCTGCTTGTGTGTTGGAGGTCGCTGAGTAGTGCGCGAGCAAAATTTAAGCTACA
ACAAGGCAAGGCTTGACCGACAATTGCATGAAGAATCTGCTTAGGGTTAGGCGTTTTGCGCTGCTTCGCG
ATGTACGGGCCAGATATACGCGTTGACATTGATTATTGACTAGTTATTAATAGTAATCAATTACGGGGTC
ATTAGTTCATAGCCCATATATGGAGTTCCGCGTTACATAACTTACGGTAAATGGCCCGCCTGGCTGACCG
CCCAACGACCCCCGCCCATTGACGTCAATAATGACGTATGTTCCCATAGTAACGCCAATAGGGACTTTCC
ATTGACGTCAATGGGTGGAGTATTTACGGTAAACTGCCCACTTGGCAGTACATCAAGTGTATCATATGCC
AAGTACGCCCCCTATTGACGTCAATGACGGTAAATGGCCCGCCTGGCATTATGCCCAGTACATGACCTTA
TGGGACTTTCCTACTTGGCAGTACATCTACGTATTAGTCATCGCTATTACCATGGTGATGCGGTTTTGGC
AGTACATCAATGGGCGTGGATAGCGGTTTGACTCACGGGGATTTCCAAGTCTCCACCCCATTGACGTCAA
TGGGAGTTTGTTTTGGCACCAAAATCAACGGGACTTTCCAAAATGTCGTAACAACTCCGCCCCATTGACG
CAAATGGGCGGTAGGCGTGTACGGTGGGAGGTCTATATAAGCAGAGCTCTCTGGCTAACTAGAGAACCCA
CTGCTTACTGGCTTATCGAAATTAATACGACTCACTATAGGGAGACCCAAGCTGGCTAGCGTTTAAACTT
AAGCTTGCCACCATGGCTAAGACTTCCGAACAGAGGGTGAACATTGCTACACTGCTGACAGAAAATAAGA
AGAAAATCGTGGATAAGGCTTCCCAGGATCTGTGGCGGAGACACCCAGACCTGATCGCACCAGGAGGAAT
TGCTTTCTCTCAGAGGGACCGCGCTCTGTGCCTGCGAGATTACGGCTGGTTCCTGCATCTGATCACCTTT
TGTCTGCTGGCCGGAGATAAGGGCCCCATCGAGTCTATTGGGCTGATCAGTATTCGAGAAATGTATAACT
CACTGGGAGTGCCCGTCCCTGCAATGATGGAGAGCATTAGATGCCTGAAAGAAGCCAGCCTGTCCCTGCT
GGACGAAGAGGACGCCAACGAGACCGCACCCTACTTTGATTACATTATTAAGGCTATGAGCGGGCATGGC
ACCGGCAGCACCGGCAGCGGCAGCTCCGGCACCGCCTCCTCCGAGGACAACAACATGGCCATGGCTAAGA
CTTCCGAACAGAGGGTGAACATTGCTACACTGCTGACAGAAAATAAGAAGAAAATCGTGGATAAGGCTTC
CCAGGATCTGTGGCGGAGACACCCAGACCTGATCGCACCAGGAGGAATTGCTTTCTCTCAGAGGGACCGC
GCTCTGTGCCTGCGAGATTACGGCTGGTTCCTGCATCTGATCACCTTTTGTCTGCTGGCCGGAGATAAGG
GCCCCATCGAGTCTATTGGGCTGATCAGTATTCGAGAAATGTATAACTCACTGGGAGTGCCCGTCCCTGC
AATGATGGAGAGCATTAGATGCCTGAAAGAAGCCAGCCTGTCCCTGCTGGACGAAGAGGACGCCAACGAG
ACCGCACCCTACTTTGATTACATTATTAAGGCTATGAGCTAACTCGAGTACTCCGGTATTGCGGTACCCT
TGTACGCCTGTTTTATACTCCCTTCCCGTAACTTAGACGCACAAAACCAAGTTCAATAGAAGGGGGTACA
AACCAGTACCACCACGAACAAGCACTTCTGTTTCCCCGGTGATGTCGTATAGACTGCTTGCGTGGTTGAA
AGCGACGGATCCGTTATCCGCTTATGTACTTCGAGAAGCCCAGTACCACCTCGGAATCTTCGATGCGTTG
CGCTCAGCACTCAACCCCAGAGTGTAGCTTAGGCTGATGAGTCTGGACATCCCTCACCGGTGACGGTGGT
CCAGGCTGCGTTGGCGGCCTACCTATGGCTAACGCCATGGGACGCTAGTTGTGAACAAGGTGTGAAGAGC
CTATTGAGCTACATAAGAATCCTCCGGCCCCTGAATGCGGCTAATCCCAACCTCGGAGCAGGTGGTCACA
AACCAGTGATTGGCCTGTCGTAACGCGCAAGTCCGTGGCGGAACCGACTACTTTGGGTGTCCGTGTTTCC
TTTTATTTTATTGTGGCTGCTTATGGTGACAATCACAGATTGTTATCATAAAGCGAATTGGATAGGATCC
GTACGATGAGTGTCAACTTAGCTTCCCAGTTGCGGGAAGGGACGAAAAAATCCCACTCCATGGCGGAGAA
CGTCGGCTTTGTCAAATGCTTCCTCAAGGGCGTTGTCGAGAAAAATTCCTACCGTAAGCTGGTTGGCAAT
CTCTACTTTGTCTACAGTGCCATGGAAGAGGAAATGGCAAAATTTAAGGACCATCCCATCCTCAGCCACA
TTTACTTCCCCGAACTCAACCGCAAACAAAGCCTAGAGCAAGACCTGCAATTCTATTACGGCTCCAACTG
GCGGCAAGAAGTGAAAATTTCTGCCGCTGGCCAAGCCTATGTGGACCGAGTCCGGCAAGTGGCCGCTACG
GCCCCTGAATTGTTGGTGGCCCATTCCTACACCCGTTACCTGGGGGATCTTTCCGGCGGTCAAATTCTCA
AGAAAATTGCCCAAAATGCCATGAATCTCCACGATGGTGGCACAGCTTTCTATGAATTTGCCGACATTGA
TGACGAAAAGGCTTTTAAAAATACCTACCGTCAAGCTATGAATGATCTGCCCATTGACCAAGCCACCGCC
GAACGGATTGTGGATGAAGCCAATGACGCCTTTGCCATGAACATGAAAATGTTCAACGAACTTGAAGGCA
ACCTGATCAAGGCGATCGGCATTATGGTGTTCAACAGCCTCACCCGTCGCCGCAGTCAAGGCAGCACCGA
AGTTGGCCTCGCCACCTCCGAAGGCTAGTCTAGAGGGCCCGTTTAAACCCGCTGATCAGCCTCGACTGTG
CCTTCTAGTTGCCAGCCATCTGTTGTTTGCCCCTCCCCCGTGCCTTCCTTGACCCTGGAAGGTGCCACTC
CCACTGTCCTTTCCTAATAAAATGAGGAAATTGCATCGCATTGTCTGAGTAGGTGTCATTCTATTCTGGG
GGGTGGGGTGGGGCAGGACAGCAAGGGGGAGGATTGGGAAGACAATAGCAGGCATGCTGGGGATGCGGTG
GGCTCTATGGCTTCTGAGGCGGAAAGAACCAGCTGGGGCTCTAGGGGGTATCCCC
[124 nt withheld, positions 3416-3539]
C
[91 nt withheld, positions 3541-3631]
A
[49 nt withheld, positions 3633-3681]
CCTTTGACGTTGGAGTCCACGTTCTTT
[37 nt withheld, positions 3709-3745]
ACCCTATCTCGGTCTATTCTTTTGATTTATAAGGGATTTTGCCGATTTCGGCCTATTGGTTAAAAAATGA
GCTGATTTAACAAAAATTTAACGCGAATTAATTCTGTGGAATGTGTGTCAGTTAGGGTGTGGAAAGTCCC
CAGGCTCCCCAGCAGGCAGAAGTATGCAAAGCATGCATCTCAATTAGTCAGCAACCAGGTGTGGAAAGTC
CCCAGGCTCCCCAGCAGGCAGAAGTATGCAAAGCATGCATCTCAATTAGTCAGCAACCATAGTCCCGCCC
CTAACTCCGCCCATCCCGCCCCTAACTCCGCCCAGTTCCGCCCATTCTCCGCCCCATGGCTGACTAATTT
TTTTTATTTATGCAGAGGCCGAGGCCGCCTCTGCCTCTGAGCTATTCCAGAAGTAGTGAGGAGGCTTTTT
TGGAGGCCTAGGCTTTTGCAAAAAGCTCCCGGGAGCTTGTATATCCATTTTCGGATCTGATCAGCACGTG
ATGAAAAAGCCTGAACTCACCGCGACGTCTGTCGAGAAGTTTCTGATCGAAAAGTTCGACAGCGTCTCCG
ACCTGATGCAGCTCTCGGAGGGCGAAGAATCTCGTGCTTTCAGCTTCGATGTAGGAGGGCGTGGATATGT
CCTGCGGGTAAATAGCTGCGCCGATGGTTTCTACAAAGATCGTTATGTTTATCGGCACTTTGCATCGGCC
GCGCTCCCGATTCCGGAAGTGCTTGACATTGGGGAATTCAGCGAGAGCCTGACCTATTGCATCTCCCGCC
GTGCACAGGGTGTCACGTTGCAAGACCTGCCTGAAACCGAACTGCCCGCTGTTCTGCAGCCGGTCGCGGA
GGCCATGGATGCGATCGCTGCGGCCGATCTTAGCCAGACGAGCGGGTTCGGCCCATTCGGACCGCAAGGA
ATCGGTCAATACACTACATGGCGTGATTTCATATGCGCGATTGCTGATCCCCATGTGTATCACTGGCAAA
CTGTGATGGACGACACCGTCAGTGCGTCCGTCGCGCAGGCTCTCGATGAGCTGATGCTTTGGGCCGAGGA
CTGCCCCGAAGTCCGGCACCTCGTGCACGCGGATTTCGGCTCCAACAATGTCCTGACGGACAATGGCCGC
ATAACAGCGGTCATTGACTGGAGCGAGGCGATGTTCGGGGATTCCCAATACGAGGTCGCCAACATCTTCT
TCTGGAGGCCGTGGTTGGCTTGTATGGAGCAGCAGACGCGCTACTTCGAGCGGAGGCATCCGGAGCTTGC
AGGATCGCCGCGGCTCCGGGCGTATATGCTCCGCATTGGTCTTGACCAACTCTATCAGAGCTTGGTTGAC
GGCAATTTCGATGATGCAGCTTGGGCGCAGGGTCGATGCGACGCAATCGTCCGATCCGGAGCCGGGACTG
TCGGGCGTACACAAATCGCCCGCAGAAGCGCGGCCGTCTGGACCGATGGCTGTGTAGAAGTACTCGCCGA
TAGTGGAAACCGACGCCCCAGCACTCGTCCGAGGGCAAAGGAATAGCACGTGCTACGAGATTTCGATTCC
ACCGCCGCCTTCTATGAAAGGTTGGGCTTCGGAATCGTTTTCCGGGACGCCGGCTGGATGATCCTCCAGC
GCGGGGATCTCATGCTGGAGTTCTTCGCCCACCCCAACTTGTTTATTGCAGCTTATAATGGTTACAAATA
AAGCAATAGCATCACAAATTTCACAAATAAAGCATTTTTTTCACTGCATTCTAGTTGTGGTTTGTCCAAA
CTCATCAATGTATCTTATCATGTCTGTATACCGTCGACCTCTAGCTAGAGCTTGGCGTAATCATGGTCAT
AGCTGTTTCCTGTGTGAAATTGTTATCCGCTCACAATTCCACACAACATACGAGCCGGAAGCATAAAGTG
TAAAGCCTGGGGTGCCTAATGAGTGAGCTAACTCACATTAATTGCGTTGCGCTCACTGCCCGCTTTCCAG
TCGGGAAACCTGTCGTGCCAGCTGCATTAATGAATCGGCCAACGCGCGGGGAGAGGCGGTTTGCGTATTG
GGCGCTCTTCCGCTTCCTCGCTCACTGACTCGCTGCGCTCGGTCGTTCGGCTGCGGCGAGCGGTATCAGC
TCACTCAAAGGCGGTAATACGGTTATCCACAGAATCAGGGGATAACGCAGGAAAGAACATGTGAGCAAAA
GGCCAGCAAAAGGCCAGGAACCGTAAAAAGGCCGCGTTGCTGGCGTTTTTCCATAGGCTCCGCCCCCCTG
ACGAGCATCACAAAAATCGACGCTCAAGTCAGAGGTGGCGAAACCCGACAGGACTATAAAGATACCAGGC
GTTTCCCCCTGGAAGCTCCCTCGTGCGCTCTCCTGTTCCGACCCTGCCGCTTACCGGATACCTGTCCGCC
TTTCTCCCTTCGGGAAGCGTGGCGCTTTCTCATAGCTCACGCTGTAGGTATCTCAGTTCGGTGTAGGTCG
TTCGCTCCAAGCTGGGCTGTGTGCACGAACCCCCCGTTCAGCCCGACCGCTGCGCCTTATCCGGTAACTA
TCGTCTTGAGTCCAACCCGGTAAGACACGACTTATCGCCACTGGCAGCAGCCACTGGTAACAGGATTAGC
AGAGCGAGGTATGTAGGCGGTGCTACAGAGTTCTTGAAGTGGTGGCCTAACTACGGCTACACTAGAAGAA
CAGTATTTGGTATCTGCGCTCTGCTGAAGCCAGTTACCTTCGGAAAAAGAGTTGGTAGCTCTTGATCCGG
CAAACAAACCACCGCTGGTAGCGGTTTTTTTGTTTGCAAGCAGCAGATTACGCGCAGAAAAAAAGGATCT
CAAGAAGATCCTTTGATCTTTTCTACGGGGTCTGACGCTCAGTGGAACGAAAACTCACGTTAAGGGATTT
TGGTCATGAGATTATCAAAAAGGATCTTCACCTAGATCCTTTTAAATTAAAAATGAAGTTTTAAATCAAT
CTAAAGTATATATGAGTAAACTTGGTCTGACAGTTACCAATGCTTAATCAGTGAGGCACCTATCTCAGCG
ATCTGTCTATTTCGTTCATCCATAGTTGCCTGACTCCCCGTCGTGTAGATAACTACGATACGGGAGGGCT
TACCATCTGGCCCCAGTGCTGCAATGATACCGCGAGACCCACGCTCACCGGCTCCAGATTTATCAGCAAT
AAACCAGCCAGCCGGAAGGGCCGAGCGCAGAAGTGGTCCTGCAACTTTATCCGCCTCCATCCAGTCTATT
AATTGTTGCCGGGAAGCTAGAGTAAGTAGTTCGCCAGTTAATAGTTTGCGCAACGTTGTTGCCATTGCTA
CAGGCATCGTGGTGTCACGCTCGTCGTTTGGTATGGCTTCATTCAGCTCCGGTTCCCAACGATCAAGGCG
AGTTACATGATCCCCCATGTTGTGCAAAAAAGCGGTTAGCTCCTTCGGTCCTCCGATCGTTGTCAGAAGT
AAGTTGGCCGCAGTGTTATCACTCATGGTTATGGCAGCACTGCATAATTCTCTTACTGTCATGCCATCCG
TAAGATGCTTTTCTGTGACTGGTGAGTACTCAACCAAGTCATTCTGAGAATAGTGTATGCGGCGACCGAG
TTGCTCTTGCCCGGCGTCAATACGGGATAATACCGCGCCACATAGCAGAACTTTAAAAGTGCTCATCATT
GGAAAACGTTCTTCGGGGCGAAAACTCTCAAGGATCTTACCGCTGTTGAGATCCAGTTCGATGTAACCCA
CTCGTGCACCCAACTGATCTTCAGCATCTTTTACTTTCACCAGCGTTTCTGGGTGAGCAAAAACAGGAAG
GCAAAATGCCGCAAAAAAGGGAATAAGGGCGACACGGAAATGTTGAATACTCATACTCTTCCTTTTTCAA
TATTATTGAAGCATTTATCAGGGTTATTGTCTCATGAGCGGATACATATTTGAATGTATTTAGAAAAATA
AACAAATAGGGGTTCCGCGCACATTTCCCCGAAAAGTGCCACCTGACGTC
Features (pLannotate 1.2.2; 22 found; start..end, strand, type, name):
     28..80      -  misc_feature   bom (fragment): basis of mobility region from pBR322
    235..614     +  enhancer       CMV enhancer: human cytomegalovirus immediate early enhancer
    615..818     +  promoter       CMV promoter: human cytomegalovirus (CMV) immediate early promoter
    814..847     +  LTR            5' LTR (truncated) (fragment): truncated 5' long terminal repeat (LTR) from HIV-1
    863..881     +  promoter       T7 promoter: promoter for bacteriophage T7 RNA polymerase
    923..1792    +  CDS            TDsmURFP: monomeric tandem dimer of a small ultra-red fluorescent protein derived from a cyanobacterial phycobiliprotein (Rodriguez et al., 2016)
   2135..2383    +  ncRNA          IRES Picorna: Accession: RF00229 - Picornavirus internal ribosome entry site (IRES)
   2386..3105    +  CDS            pbsA1: HO1_SYNY3 - Experimental evidence at protein level: Swiss-Prot protein existence level 1. Catalyzes the opening of the heme ring with the release of iron. Key enzyme in the synthesis of the chromophoric part of the photosynthetic antennae. From Synechocystis sp. (strain PCC 6803 / Kazusa).
   3146..3370    +  polyA_signal   bGH poly(A) signal: bovine growth hormone polyadenylation signal
   3374..3395    +  promoter       SV40 promoter (fragment): SV40 enhancer and early promoter
   3416..3844    +  rep_origin     f1 ori (sequence partly withheld): f1 bacteriophage origin of replication; arrow indicates direction of (+) strand synthesis
   3858..4187    +  promoter       SV40 promoter: SV40 enhancer and early promoter
   4236..5261    +  CDS            HygR: aminoglycoside phosphotransferase from E. coli; aph(4)-Ia; confers resistance to hygromycin
   5271..5396    +  CDS            ble (fragment): BLE_KLEPN - Experimental evidence at protein level: Swiss-Prot protein existence level 1. Binding protein with a strong affinity to the bleomycin family of antibiotics. Binds to CL990; an antimitotic-antibiotic compound. From Klebsiella pneumoniae.
   5391..5512    +  polyA_signal   SV40 poly(A) signal: SV40 polyadenylation signal
   5585..5601    -  protein_bind   lac operator: The lac repressor binds to the lac operator to inhibit transcription in E. coli. This inhibition can be relieved by adding lactose or isopropyl-β-D-thiogalactopyranoside (IPTG). lac repressor encoded by lacI
   5609..5639    -  promoter       lac promoter: promoter for the E. coli lac operon
   5654..5675    -  protein_bind   CAP binding site: CAP binding activates transcription in the presence of cAMP. E. coli catabolite activator protein
   5688..5780    -  CDS            lacI (fragment): lac repressor; lacI; The lac repressor binds to the lac operator to inhibit transcription in E. coli. This inhibition can be relieved by adding lactose or isopropyl-β-D-thiogalactopyranoside (IPTG).
   5963..6548    -  rep_origin     ori: high-copy-number ColE1/pMB1/pBR322/pUC origin of replication
   6719..7579    -  CDS            AmpR: β-lactamase; bla; confers resistance to ampicillin, carbenicillin, and related antibiotics
   7580..7684    -  promoter       AmpR promoter: bla
