[The description below was written by a language model from this plasmid's Addgene catalogue record and pLannotate feature annotations shown in this document.]
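Description:
pcDNA3-TDsmURFP-IRES-HO-1 is a 7.7 kb mammalian expression plasmid built on a pcDNA3 backbone. It is propagated in E. coli through a high-copy ColE1/pUC-type origin with ampicillin selection (AmpR under its own bla promoter). An f1 phage origin is also present. For selection in mammalian cells it carries a hygromycin resistance gene driven by the SV40 enhancer/early promoter and terminated by an SV40 polyadenylation signal. The feature table also picks up short fragments (bom, an HIV-1 LTR piece, ble, lacI and lac promoter/operator elements) that appear to be backbone remnants or annotation hits rather than functional parts of the design.

The payload is a single bicistronic transcription unit. The CMV immediate-early enhancer and promoter, followed by a T7 promoter, drive the 870 bp synthetic coding sequence for TDsmURFP. This is a tandem dimer of the small ultra-red fluorescent protein, which was evolved from a cyanobacterial phycobiliprotein, and joining the two subunits in one chain makes it behave as a single polypeptide unit. Downstream, a picornavirus-type IRES permits cap-independent translation of the second open reading frame, Synechocystis heme oxygenase-1 (pbsA1), and the transcript ends at a bovine growth hormone polyadenylation signal. Heme oxygenase-1 opens the heme ring to produce biliverdin, the bilin chromophore that smURFP-type proteins incorporate to become fluorescent. Co-expressing it from the same mRNA is therefore intended to raise chromophore supply in every cell that makes the reporter.

The construct is used for transient expression, or for hygromycin-selected stable expression, of a far-red fluorescent reporter in mammalian cells.
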