Addgene plasmid #80346: pcDNA3-TDsmURFP-IRES-HO-1
Purpose: Expresses Tandem Dimer smURFP and Heme Oxygenase-1 in mammalian cells.
Depositing lab: Erik Rodriguez & Roger Tsien. Depositing organization: University of California, San Diego (UCSD). Publication: A far-red fluorescent protein evolved from a cyanobacterial phycobiliprotein. Rodriguez EA, Tran GN, Gross LA, Crisp JL, Shu X, Lin JY, Tsien RY. Nat Methods. 2016 Aug 1. doi: 10.1038/nmeth.3935. PubMed 27479328.
Backbone
  Vector backbone: pcDNA3
  Backbone manufacturer: Thermo Fisher
  Backbone size w/o insert (bp): 6845
  Total vector size (bp): 7715
  Vector type: Mammalian Expression
  Selectable markers: Hygromycin
Growth in bacteria
  Bacterial resistance: Ampicillin, 100 μg/mL
  Growth temperature: 37°C
  Growth strain: DH5alpha
  Copy number: High Copy
Gene/Insert 1
  Gene/Insert name: Tandem Dimer smURFP (alt name: Tandem Dimer small Ultra-Red Fluorescent Protein)
  Species: Synthetic
  Insert size (bp): 870
  GenBank ID: KX449135
  Promoter: CMV
  Cloning method: Restriction Enzyme; 5′ cloning site HindII (not destroyed); 3′ cloning site XhoI (not destroyed)
  Sequencing primers: 5′ TAATACGACTCACTATAGGG; 3′ GGCGTACAAGGGTACCGC
Gene/Insert 2
  Gene/Insert name: HO-1 (alt name: Heme Oxygenase-1)
  Species: Synechocystis
  Insert size (bp): 723
  Promoter: IRES
  Cloning method: Restriction Enzyme; 5′ cloning site BsiWI (not destroyed); 3′ cloning site XbaI (not destroyed)
  Sequencing primers: 5′ gtggctgcttatggtgacaatc; 3′ CCTCGACTGTGCCTTCTA
Resource information
  A portion of this plasmid was derived from a plasmid made by: All constructs with HO-1 was initially obtained from Professor J. Clark Lagarias (University of California, Davis).
Terms and licenses: Academic/Nonprofit Terms; Industry Terms: Not Available to Industry
How to cite: pcDNA3-TDsmURFP-IRES-HO-1 was a gift from Erik Rodriguez & Roger Tsien (Addgene plasmid # 80346 ; http://n2t.net/addgene:80346 ; RRID:Addgene_80346)
