>Addgene plasmid #80346 | pcDNA3-TDsmURFP-IRES-HO-1 | depositor partial sequence | sequence record 151194 | TDsmURFP
ATGGCTAAGACTTCCGAACAGAGGGTGAACATTGCTACACTGCTGACAGAAAATAAGAAGAAAATCGTGG
ATAAGGCTTCCCAGGATCTGTGGCGGAGACACCCAGACCTGATCGCACCAGGAGGAATTGCTTTCTCTCA
GAGGGACCGCGCTCTGTGCCTGCGAGATTACGGCTGGTTCCTGCATCTGATCACCTTTTGTCTGCTGGCC
GGAGATAAGGGCCCCATCGAGTCTATTGGGCTGATCAGTATTCGAGAAATGTATAACTCACTGGGAGTGC
CCGTCCCTGCAATGATGGAGAGCATTAGATGCCTGAAAGAAGCCAGCCTGTCCCTGCTGGACGAAGAGGA
CGCCAACGAGACCGCACCCTACTTTGATTACATTATTAAGGCTATGAGCGGGCATGGCACCGGCAGCACC
GGCAGCGGCAGCTCCGGCACCGCCTCCTCCGAGGACAACAACATGGCCATGGCTAAGACTTCCGAACAGA
GGGTGAACATTGCTACACTGCTGACAGAAAATAAGAAGAAAATCGTGGATAAGGCTTCCCAGGATCTGTG
GCGGAGACACCCAGACCTGATCGCACCAGGAGGAATTGCTTTCTCTCAGAGGGACCGCGCTCTGTGCCTG
CGAGATTACGGCTGGTTCCTGCATCTGATCACCTTTTGTCTGCTGGCCGGAGATAAGGGCCCCATCGAGT
CTATTGGGCTGATCAGTATTCGAGAAATGTATAACTCACTGGGAGTGCCCGTCCCTGCAATGATGGAGAG
CATTAGATGCCTGAAAGAAGCCAGCCTGTCCCTGCTGGACGAAGAGGACGCCAACGAGACCGCACCCTAC
TTTGATTACATTATTAAGGCTATGAGCTAA
