>Addgene plasmid #80346 | pcDNA3-TDsmURFP-IRES-HO-1 | depositor partial sequence | sequence record 151195 | Heme Oxygenase - 1
ATGAGTGTCAACTTAGCTTCCCAGTTGCGGGAAGGGACGAAAAAATCCCACTCCATGGCGGAGAACGTCG
GCTTTGTCAAATGCTTCCTCAAGGGCGTTGTCGAGAAAAATTCCTACCGTAAGCTGGTTGGCAATCTCTA
CTTTGTCTACAGTGCCATGGAAGAGGAAATGGCAAAATTTAAGGACCATCCCATCCTCAGCCACATTTAC
TTCCCCGAACTCAACCGCAAACAAAGCCTAGAGCAAGACCTGCAATTCTATTACGGCTCCAACTGGCGGC
AAGAAGTGAAAATTTCTGCCGCTGGCCAAGCCTATGTGGACCGAGTCCGGCAAGTGGCCGCTACGGCCCC
TGAATTGTTGGTGGCCCATTCCTACACCCGTTACCTGGGGGATCTTTCCGGCGGTCAAATTCTCAAGAAA
ATTGCCCAAAATGCCATGAATCTCCACGATGGTGGCACAGCTTTCTATGAATTTGCCGACATTGATGACG
AAAAGGCTTTTAAAAATACCTACCGTCAAGCTATGAATGATCTGCCCATTGACCAAGCCACCGCCGAACG
GATTGTGGATGAAGCCAATGACGCCTTTGCCATGAACATGAAAATGTTCAACGAACTTGAAGGCAACCTG
ATCAAGGCGATCGGCATTATGGTGTTCAACAGCCTCACCCGTCGCCGCAGTCAAGGCAGCACCGAAGTTG
GCCTCGCCACCTCCGAAGGCTAG
