>Addgene plasmid #80346 | pcDNA3-TDsmURFP-IRES-HO-1 | addgene partial sequence | sequence record 153482 | CMV-F 5'-CGCAAATGGGCGGTAGGCGTG-3'
CTCTCTGGCTAACTAGAGAACCCACTGCTTACTGGCTTATCGAAATTAATACGACTCACTATAGGGAGAC
CCAAGCTGGCTAGCGTTTAAACTTAAGCTTGCCACCATGGCTAAGACTTCCGAACAGAGGGTGAACATTG
CTACACTGCTGACAGAAAATAAGAAGAAAATCGTGGATAAGGCTTCCCAGGATCTGTGGCGGAGACACCC
AGACCTGATCGCACCAGGAGGAATTGCTTTCTCTCAGAGGGACCGCGCTCTGTGCCTGCGAGATTACGGC
TGGTTCCTGCATCTGATCACCTTTTGTCTGCTGGCCGGAGATAAGGGCCCCATCGAGTCTATTGGGCTGA
TCAGTATTCGAGAAATGTATAACTCACTGGGAGTGCCCGTCCCTGCAATGATGGAGAGCATTAGATGCCT
GAAAGAAGCCAGCCTGTCCCTGCTGGACGAAGAGGACGCCAACGAGACCGCACCCTACTTTGATTACATT
ATTAAGGCTATGAGCGGGCATGGCACCGGCAGCACCGGCAGCGGCAGCTCCGGCACCGCCTCCTCCGAGG
ACAACAACATGGCCATGGCTAAGACTTCCGAACAGAGGGTGAACATTGCTACACTGCTGACAGAAAATAA
GAAGAAAATCGTGGATAAGGCTTCCCAGGATCTGTGGCGGAGACACCCAGACCTGATCGCACCAGGAGGA
ATTGCTTTCTCTCAGAGGGACCGCGCTCTGTGCCTGCGAGATTACGGCTGGTTCCTGCATCTGATCACCT
TTTGTCTGCTGGCCGGAGATAAGGGCCCCATCGAGTCTATTGGGCTGATCAGTATTCGAGAAATGTATAA
CTCACTGGGAGTGCCCGTCCCTGCAATGATGGAGAGCATTAGATGC
