>Addgene plasmid #80346 | pcDNA3-TDsmURFP-IRES-HO-1 | addgene partial sequence | sequence record 153483 | BGH-rev 5'-TAGAAGGCACAGTCGAGG-3'
GACTAGCCTTCGGAGGTGGCGAGGCCAACTTCGGTGCTGCCTTGACTGCGGCGACGGGTGAGGCTGTTGA
ACACCATAATGCCGATCGCCTTGATCAGGTTGCCTTCAAGTTCGTTGAACATTTTCATGTTCATGGCAAA
GGCGTCATTGGCTTCATCCACAATCCGTTCGGCGGTGGCTTGGTCAATGGGCAGATCATTCATAGCTTGA
CGGTAGGTATTTTTAAAAGCCTTTTCGTCATCAATGTCGGCAAATTCATAGAAAGCTGTGCCACCATCGT
GGAGATTCATGGCATTTTGGGCAATTTTCTTGAGAATTTGACCGCCGGAAAGATCCCCCAGGTAACGGGT
GTAGGAATGGGCCACCAACAATTCAGGGGCCGTAGCGGCCACTTGCCGGACTCGGTCCACATAGGCTTGG
CCAGCGGCAGAAATTTTCACTTCTTGCCGCCAGTTGGAGCCGTAATAGAATTGCAGGTCTTGCTCTAGGC
TTTGTTTGCGGTTGAGTTCGGGGAAGTAAATGTGGCTGAGGATGGGATGGTCCTTAAATTTTGCCATTTC
CTCTTCCATGGCACTGTAGACAAAGTAGAGATTGCCAACCAGCTTACGGTAGGAATTTTTCTCGACAACG
CCCTTGAGGAAGCATTTGACAAAGCCGACGTTCTCCGCCATGGAGTGGGATTTTTTCGTCCCTTCCCGCA
ACTGGGAAGCTAAGTTGACACTCATCGTACGGATCCTATCCAATTCGCTTTATGATAACAATCTGTGATT
GTCACCATAAGCAGCCACAATAAAATAAAAGGAAACACGGACACCCAAAGTAGTCGGTTCCGCCACGGAC
TTGCGCGTTACGACAGGCCAATCACTGGTTTGTGACCACCTGCTCCGAGGTTGGGATTAGCCGCATTCAG
GGGCCGGAGGATTCTTATGTAGCTCAATAGGCTCTTCACACCTTGTTCACAACTAGCGTCCCATGGCGTT
AG
